>Addgene plasmid #218979 | Lifeact-mRuby | addgene full sequence | sequence record 433879 | Addgene NGS Result
ATGGGTGTTGCAGACCTAATAAAGAAATTCGAGTCAATCTCGAAAGAGGAGGGTTCCGGACCATCCGGAA
TGAACAGCCTGATCAAAGAAAACATGCGGATGAAGGTGGTGCTGGAAGGCAGCGTGAACGGCCACCAGTT
CAAGTGCACCGGCGAGGGCGAGGGCAACCCCTACATGGGCACCCAGACCATGCGGATCAAAGTGATCGAG
GGCGGACCTCTGCCCTTCGCCTTCGACATCCTGGCCACATCCTTCATGTACGGCAGCCGGACCTTCATCA
AGTACCCCAAGGGCATCCCCGATTTCTTCAAGCAGAGCTTCCCCGAGGGCTTCACCTGGGAGAGAGTGAC
CAGATACGAGGACGGCGGCGTGATCACCGTGATGCAGGACACCAGCCTGGAAGATGGCTGCCTGGTGTAC
CATGCCCAGGTCAGGGGCGTGAATTTTCCCAGCAACGGCGCCGTGATGCAGAAGAAAACCAAGGGCTGGG
AGCCCAACACCGAGATGATGTACCCCGCTGACGGCGGACTGAGAGGCTACACCCACATGGCCCTGAAGGT
GGACGGCGGAGGGCACCTGAGCTGCAGCTTCGTGACCACCTACCGATCCAAGAAAACCGTGGGCAACATC
AAGATGCCCGGCATCCACGCCGTGGACCACCGGCTGGAAAGGCTGGAAGAGTCCGACAACGAGATGTTCG
TGGTGCAGCGGGAGCACGCCGTGGCCAAGTTCGCCGGCCTGGGCGGAGGGTAACATCGATTGGAATTCAA
GGCCTCTCGAGCCTCTAGAACTATAGTGAGTCGTATTACGTAGATCCAGACATGATAAGATACATTGATG
AGTTTGGACAAACCACAACTAGAATGCAGTGAAAAAAATGCTTTATTTGTGAAATTTGTGATGCTATTGC
TTTATTTGTAACCATTATAAGCTGCAATAAACAAGTTAACAACAACAATTGCATTCATTTTATGTTTCAG
GTTCAGGGGGAGGTGTGGGAGGTTTTTTAATTCGCGGCCGCGGCGCCAATGCATTGGGCCCGGTACCCAG
CTTTTGTTCCCTTTAGTGAGGGTTAATTGCGCGCTTGGCGTAATCATGGTCATAGCTGTTTCCTGTGTGA
AATTGTTATCCGCTCACAATTCCACACAACATACGAGCCGGGAGCATAAAGTGTAAAGCCTGGGGTGCCT
AATGAGTGAGCTAACTCACATTAATTGCGTTGCGCTCACTGCCCGCTTTCCAGTCGGGAAACCTGTCGTG
CCAGCTGCATTAATGAATCGGCCAACGCGCGGGGAGAGGCGGTTTGCGTATTGGGCGCTCTTCCGCTTCC
TCGCTCACTGACTCGCTGCGCTCGGTCGTTCGGCTGCGGCGAGCGGTATCAGCTCACTCAAAGGCGGTAA
TACGGTTATCCACAGAATCAGGGGATAACGCAGGAAAGAACATGTGAGCAAAAGGCCAGCAAAAGGCCAG
GAACCGTAAAAAGGCCGCGTTGCTGGCGTTTTTCCATAGGCTCCGCCCCCCTGACGAGCATCACAAAAAT
CGACGCTCAAGTCAGAGGTGGCGAAACCCGACAGGACTATAAAGATACCAGGCGTTTCCCCCTGGAAGCT
CCCTCGTGCGCTCTCCTGTTCCGACCCTGCCGCTTACCGGATACCTGTCCGCCTTTCTCCCTTCGGGAAG
CGTGGCGCTTTCTCATAGCTCACGCTGTAGGTATCTCAGTTCGGTGTAGGTCGTTCGCTCCAAGCTGGGC
TGTGTGCACGAACCCCCCGTTCAGCCCGACCGCTGCGCCTTATCCGGTAACTATCGTCTTGAGTCCAACC
CGGTAAGACACGACTTATCGCCACTGGCAGCAGCCACTGGTAACAGGATTAGCAGAGCGAGGTATGTAGG
CGGTGCTACAGAGTTCTTGAAGTGGTGGCCTAACTACGGCTACACTAGAAGAACAGTATTTGGTATCTGC
GCTCTGCTGAAGCCAGTTACCTTCGGAAAAAGAGTTGGTAGCTCTTGATCCGGCAAACAAACCACCGCTG
GTAGCGGTGGTTTTTTTGTTTGCAAGCAGCAGATTACGCGCAGAAAAAAAGGATCTCAAGAAGATCCTTT
GATCTTTTCTACGGGGTCTGACGCTCAGTGGAACGAAAACTCACGTTAAGGGATTTTGGTCATGAGATTA
TCAAAAAGGATCTTCACCTAGATCCTTTTAAATTAAAAATGAAGTTTTAAATCAATCTAAAGTATATATG
AGTAAACTTGGTCTGACAGTTACCAATGCTTAATCAGTGAGGCACCTATCTCAGCGATCTGTCTATTTCG
TTCATCCATAGTTGCCTGACTCCCCGTCGTGTAGATAACTACGATACGGGAGGGCTTACCATCTGGCCCC
AGTGCTGCAATGATACCGCGAGACCCACGCTCACCGGCTCCAGATTTATCAGCAATAAACCAGCCAGCCG
GAAGGGCCGAGCGCAGAAGTGGTCCTGCAACTTTATCCGCCTCCATCCAGTCTATTAATTGTTGCCGGGA
AGCTAGAGTAAGTAGTTCGCCAGTTAATAGTTTGCGCAACGTTGTTGCCATTGCTACAGGCATCGTGGTG
TCACGCTCGTCGTTTGGTATGGCTTCATTCAGCTCCGGTTCCCAACGATCAAGGCGAGTTACATGATCCC
CCATGTTGTGCAAAAAAGCGGTTAGCTCCTTCGGTCCTCCGATCGTTGTCAGAAGTAAGTTGGCCGCAGT
GTTATCACTCATGGTTATGGCAGCACTGCATAATTCTCTTACTGTCATGCCATCCGTAAGATGCTTTTCT
GTGACTGGTGAGTACTCAACCAAGTCATTCTGAGAATAGTGTATGCGGCGACCGAGTTGCTCTTGCCCGG
CGTCAATACGGGATAATACCGCGCCACATAGCAGAACTTTAAAAGTGCTCATCATTGGAAAACGTTCTTC
GGGGCGAAAACTCTCAAGGATCTTACCGCTGTTGAGATCCAGTTCGATGTAACCCACTCGTGCACCCAAC
TGATCTTCAGCATCTTTTACTTTCACCAGCGTTTCTGGGTGAGCAAAAACAGGAAGGCAAAATGCCGCAA
AAAAGGGAATAAGGGCGACACGGAAATGTTGAATACTCATACTCTTCCTTTTTCAATATTATTGAAGCAT
TTATCAGGGTTATTGTCTCATGAGCGGATACATATTTGAATGTATTTAGAAAAATAAACAAATAGGGGTT
CCGCGCACATTTCCCCGAAAAGTGCCACCTAAATTGTAAGCGTTAATATTTTGTTAAAATTCGCGTTAAA
TTTTTGTTAAATCAGCTCATTTTTTAACCAATAGGCCGAAATCGGCAAAATCCCTTATAAATCAAAAGAA
TAGACCGAGATAGGGT
[37 nt withheld, positions 3377-3413]
AAAGAACGTGGACTCCAACGTCAAAGG
[49 nt withheld, positions 3441-3489]
T
[91 nt withheld, positions 3491-3581]
G
[124 nt withheld, positions 3583-3706]
CCCATTCGCCATTCAGGCTGCGCAACTGTTGGGAAGGGCGATCGGTGCGGGCCTCTTCGCTATTACGCCA
GTCGACCGCCAATTCAATATGGCGTATATGGACTCATGCCAATTCAATATGGTGGATCTGGACCTGTGCC
AATTCAATATGGCGTATATGGACTCGTGCCAATTCAATATGGTGGATCTGGACCCCAGCCAATTCAATAT
GGCGGACTTGGCACCATGCCAATTCAATATGGCGGACCTGGCACTGTGCCAACTGGGGAGGGGTCTACTT
GGCACGGTGCCAAGTTTGAGGAGGGGTCTTGGCCCTGTGCCAAGTCCGCCATATTGAATTGGCATGGTGC
CAATAATGGCGGCCATATTGGCTATATGCCAGGATCAATATATAGGCAATATCCAATATGGCCCTATGCC
AATATGGCTATTGGCCAGGTTCAATACTATGTATTGGCCCTATGCCATATAGTATTCCATATATGGGTTT
TCCTATTGACGTAGATAGCCCCTCCCAATGGGCGGTCCCATATACCATATATGGGGCTTCCTAATACCGC
CCATAGCCACTCCCCCATTGACGTCAATGGTCTCTATATATGGTCTTTCCTATTGACGTCATATGGGCGG
TCCTATTGACGTATATGGCGCCTCCCCCATTGACGTCAATTACGGTAAATGGCCCGCCTGGCTCAATGCC
CATTGACGTCAATAGGACCACCCACCATTGACGTCAATGGGATGGCTCATTGCCCATTCATATCCGTTCT
CACGCCCCCTATTGACGTCAATGACGGTAAATGGCCCACTTGGCAGTACATCAATATCTATTAATAGTAA
CTTGGCAAGTACATTACTATTGGAAGTACGCCAGGGTACATTGGCAGTACTCCCATTGACGTCAATGGCG
GTAAATGGCCCGCGATGGCTGCCAAGTACATCCCCATTGACGTCAATGGGGAGGGGCAATGACGCAAATG
GGCGTTCCATTGACGTAAATGGGCGGTAGGCGTGCCTAATGGGAGGTCTATATAAGCAATGCTCGTTTAG
GGAACCGCCATTCTGCCTGGGGACGTCGGAGCAAGCTTGATTTAGGTGACACTATAGAATACAAGCTACT
TGTTCTTTTTGCAGGATCCACTAGTGGCGCGCCATTAATTAAAGGCCGGCCAGCGATCGC
Features (pLannotate 1.2.2; 15 found; start..end, strand, type, name):
     70..750     +  CDS            mRuby: mRuby is a basic (constitutively fluorescent) red fluorescent protein published in 2009, derived from Entacmaea quadricolor. It has low acid sensitivity.
    791..808     -  promoter       T7 promoter (fragment): promoter for bacteriophage T7 RNA polymerase
    813..947     -  polyA_signal   SV40 poly(A) signal: SV40 polyadenylation signal
   1060..1078    -  promoter       T3 promoter: promoter for bacteriophage T3 RNA polymerase
   1123..1139    -  protein_bind   lac operator: The lac repressor binds to the lac operator to inhibit transcription in E. coli. This inhibition can be relieved by adding lactose or isopropyl-β-D-thiogalactopyranoside (IPTG). lac repressor encoded by lacI
   1147..1177    -  promoter       lac promoter: promoter for the E. coli lac operon
   1192..1213    -  protein_bind   CAP binding site: CAP binding activates transcription in the presence of cAMP. E. coli catabolite activator protein
   1226..1318    -  CDS            lacI (fragment): lac repressor; lacI; The lac repressor binds to the lac operator to inhibit transcription in E. coli. This inhibition can be relieved by adding lactose or isopropyl-β-D-thiogalactopyranoside (IPTG).
   1501..2089    -  rep_origin     ori: high-copy-number ColE1/pMB1/pBR322/pUC origin of replication
   2260..3120    -  CDS            AmpR: β-lactamase; bla; confers resistance to ampicillin, carbenicillin, and related antibiotics
   3121..3225    -  promoter       AmpR promoter: bla
   3278..3706    -  rep_origin     f1 ori (sequence partly withheld): f1 bacteriophage origin of replication; arrow indicates direction of (+) strand synthesis
   3711..3777    -  CDS            lacZα (fragment): LacZα fragment of β-galactosidase; lacZ fragment
   3784..4761    +  promoter       CMV IE94 promoter: enhancer/promoter region of simian cytomegalovirus major immediate early transcription unit IE94
   4796..4814    +  promoter       SP6 promoter: promoter for bacteriophage SP6 RNA polymerase
