[The description below was written by a language model from this plasmid's Addgene catalogue record and pLannotate feature annotations shown in this document.]
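Description:
Lifeact-mRuby is a 4,886 bp expression plasmid built on the pCS2+8 backbone and catalogued as a mammalian expression vector. It is maintained in E. coli as a high-copy plasmid through a ColE1/pUC-type origin and selected with ampicillin via the β-lactamase (AmpR) gene and its native promoter. The backbone also carries an f1 phage origin, which permits single-stranded DNA production, along with remnants of lac regulatory sequences (lac promoter, operator, CAP site, and lacI and lacZα fragments) that play no role in expressing the insert.

The payload is a synthetic 753 bp open reading frame, made by gene synthesis, in which the short actin-binding peptide Lifeact is fused at its C terminus to mRuby, a constitutively fluorescent red protein derived from Entacmaea quadricolor. The feature table annotates only the mRuby coding region; the Lifeact portion is not annotated separately, presumably because it is too short to be detected, and would lie in the short stretch just upstream of mRuby. Expression is driven by the simian CMV IE94 enhancer/promoter and terminated by an SV40 polyadenylation signal. An SP6 promoter sits between the CMV promoter and the coding sequence, so the same plasmid can serve as a template for in vitro transcription of sense mRNA, a typical feature of the pCS2 family. T7 (partial) and T3 promoters lie downstream in the opposite orientation.

Lifeact labels filamentous actin, so the fusion works as a red live-cell marker. This matches the stated purpose of visualizing the actin cytoskeleton in vivo. The record does not specify the organism or cell type in which the construct was used.
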