Addgene plasmid #218979: Lifeact-mRuby
Purpose: In vivo visualization of actin cytoskeleton
Depositing lab: Amro Hamdoun. Depositing organization: University of California, San Diego (UCSD).
Backbone
  Vector backbone: pCS2+8
  Backbone size w/o insert (bp): 4137
  Total vector size (bp): 4886
  Vector type: Mammalian Expression
Growth in bacteria
  Bacterial resistance: Ampicillin, 100 μg/mL
  Growth temperature: 37°C
  Growth strain: DH5alpha
  Copy number: High Copy
Gene/Insert
  Gene/Insert name: Lifeact-mRuby
  Species: Synthetic
  Insert size (bp): 753
  Promoter: CMV
  Tag / fusion protein: mRuby (C terminal on insert)
  Cloning method: Gene Synthesis
  Sequencing primers: 5′ TGACGTAAATGGGCGGTAGG; 3′ CTCGCTCACTGACTCGCT
Terms and licenses: Academic/Nonprofit Terms; Industry Terms: Not Available to Industry
How to cite: Lifeact-mRuby was a gift from Amro Hamdoun (Addgene plasmid # 218979 ; http://n2t.net/addgene:218979 ; RRID:Addgene_218979)
